>Addgene plasmid #99930 | pcDNA3-HA-REDD1 111-135 (#190) | addgene full sequence | sequence record 197994 | Addgene NGS Result
GACATTGATTATTGACTAGTTATTAATAGTAATCAATTACGGGGTCATTAGTTCATAGCCCATATATGGA
GTTCCGCGTTACATAACTTACGGTAAATGGCCCGCCTGGCTGACCGCCCAACGACCCCCGCCCATTGACG
TCAATAATGACGTATGTTCCCATAGTAACGCCAATAGGGACTTTCCATTGACGTCAATGGGTGGAGTATT
TACGGTAAACTGCCCACTTGGCAGTACATCAAGTGTATCATATGCCAAGTACGCCCCCTATTGACGTCAA
TGACGGTAAATGGCCCGCCTGGCATTATGCCCAGTACATGACCTTATGGGACTTTCCTACTTGGCAGTAC
ATCTACGTATTAGTCATCGCTATTACCATGGTGATGCGGTTTTGGCAGTACATCAATGGGCGTGGATAGC
GGTTTGACTCACGGGGATTTCCAAGTCTCCACCCCATTGACGTCAATGGGAGTTTGTTTTGGCACCAAAA
TCAACGGGACTTTCCAAAATGTCGTAACAACTCCGCCCCATTGACGCAAATGGGCGGTAGGCGTGTACGG
TGGGAGGTCTATATAAGCAGAGCTCTCTGGCTAACTAGAGAACCCACTGCTTACTGGCTTATCGAAATTA
ATACGACTCACTATAGGGAGACCCAAGCTTGGTACCGAGCTCGGATCCGCCACCATGCCTAGCCTTTGGG
ACCGCTTCTCGTCGTCGTCCACCTCCTCTTCGCCCTCGTCCTTGCCCCGAACTCCCACCCCAGATCGGCC
GCCGCGCTCAGCCTGGGGGTCGGCGACCCGGGAGGAGGGGTTTGACCGCTCCACGAGCCTGGAGAGCTCG
GACTGCGAGTCCCTGGACAGCAGCAACAGTGGCTTCGGGCCGGAGGAAGACACGGCTTACCTGGATGGGG
TGTCGTTGCCCGACTTTGAGCTGCTCAGTGACCCTGAGGATGAACACTTGTGTGCCAACCTGATGCAGCT
GCTGCAGGAGAGCCTGGCCCAGGCGCGGCTGGGCTACAGCGAGCCGTGCGGCCTGCGGGGGGCGCTGCTG
GACGTCTGCGTGGAGCAGGGCAAGAGCTGCCACAGCGTGGGCCAGCTGGCACTCGACCCCAGCCTGGTGC
CCACCTTCCAGCTGACCCTCGTGCTGCGCCTGGACTCACGACTCTGGCCCAAGATCCAGGGGCTGTTTAG
CTCCGCCAACTCTCCCTTCCTCCCTGGCTTCAGCCAGTCCCTGACGCTGAGCACTGGCTTCCGAGTCATC
AAGAAGAAGCTGTACAGCTCGGAACAGCTGCTCATTGAGGAGTGTTACCCATACGATGTTCCAGATTACG
CTTGAGAATTCTGCAGATATCCATCACACTGGCGGCCGCTCGAGCATGCATCTAGAGGGCCCTATTCTAT
AGTGTCACCTAAATGCTAGAGCTCGCTGATCAGCCTCGACTGTGCCTTCTAGTTGCCAGCCATCTGTTGT
TTGCCCCTCCCCCGTGCCTTCCTTGACCCTGGAAGGTGCCACTCCCACTGTCCTTTCCTAATAAAATGAG
GAAATTGCATCGCATTGTCTGAGTAGGTGTCATTCTATTCTGGGGGGTGGGGTGGGGCAGGACAGCAAGG
GGGAGGATTGGGAAGACAATAGCAGGCATGCTGGGGATGCGGTGGGCTCTATGGCTTCTGAGGCGGAAAG
AACCAGCTGGGGCTCTAGGGGGTATCCCC
[124 nt withheld, positions 1710-1833]
C
[91 nt withheld, positions 1835-1925]
A
[49 nt withheld, positions 1927-1975]
CCTTTGACGTTGGAGTCCACGTTCTTT
[37 nt withheld, positions 2003-2039]
ACCCTATCTCGGTCTATTCTTTTGATTTATAAGGGATTTTGCCGATTTCGGCCTATTGGTTAAAAAATGA
GCTGATTTAACAAAAATTTAACGCGAATTAATTCTGTGGAATGTGTGTCAGTTAGGGTGTGGAAAGTCCC
CAGGCTCCCCAGCAGGCAGAAGTATGCAAAGCATGCATCTCAATTAGTCAGCAACCAGGTGTGGAAAGTC
CCCAGGCTCCCCAGCAGGCAGAAGTATGCAAAGCATGCATCTCAATTAGTCAGCAACCATAGTCCCGCCC
CTAACTCCGCCCATCCCGCCCCTAACTCCGCCCAGTTCCGCCCATTCTCCGCCCCATGGCTGACTAATTT
TTTTTATTTATGCAGAGGCCGAGGCCGCCTCTGCCTCTGAGCTATTCCAGAAGTAGTGAGGAGGCTTTTT
TGGAGGCCTAGGCTTTTGCAAAAAGCTCCCGGGAGCTTGTATATCCATTTTCGGATCTGATCAAGAGACA
GGATGAGGATCGTTTCGCATGATTGAACAAGATGGATTGCACGCAGGTTCTCCGGCCGCTTGGGTGGAGA
GGCTATTCGGCTATGACTGGGCACAACAGACAATCGGCTGCTCTGATGCCGCCGTGTTCCGGCTGTCAGC
GCAGGGGCGCCCGGTTCTTTTTGTCAAGACCGACCTGTCCGGTGCCCTGAATGAACTGCAGGACGAGGCA
GCGCGGCTATCGTGGCTGGCCACGACGGGCGTTCCTTGCGCAGCTGTGCTCGACGTTGTCACTGAAGCGG
GAAGGGACTGGCTGCTATTGGGCGAAGTGCCGGGGCAGGATCTCCTGTCATCTCACCTTGCTCCTGCCGA
GAAAGTATCCATCATGGCTGATGCAATGCGGCGGCTGCATACGCTTGATCCGGCTACCTGCCCATTCGAC
CACCAAGCGAAACATCGCATCGAGCGAGCACGTACTCGGATGGAAGCCGGTCTTGTCGATCAGGATGATC
TGGACGAAGAGCATCAGGGGCTCGCGCCAGCCGAACTGTTCGCCAGGCTCAAGGCGCGCATGCCCGACGG
CGAGGATCTCGTCGTGACCCATGGCGATGCCTGCTTGCCGAATATCATGGTGGAAAATGGCCGCTTTTCT
GGATTCATCGACTGTGGCCGGCTGGGTGTGGCGGACCGCTATCAGGACATAGCGTTGGCTACCCGTGATA
TTGCTGAAGAGCTTGGCGGCGAATGGGCTGACCGCTTCCTCGTGCTTTACGGTATCGCCGCTCCCGATTC
GCAGCGCATCGCCTTCTATCGCCTTCTTGACGAGTTCTTCTGAGCGGGACTCTGGGGTTCGAAATGACCG
ACCAAGCGACGCCCAACCTGCCATCACGAGATTTCGATTCCACCGCCGCCTTCTATGAAAGGTTGGGCTT
CGGAATCGTTTTCCGGGACGCCGGCTGGATGATCCTCCAGCGCGGGGATCTCATGCTGGAGTTCTTCGCC
CACCCCAACTTGTTTATTGCAGCTTATAATGGTTACAAATAAAGCAATAGCATCACAAATTTCACAAATA
AAGCATTTTTTTCACTGCATTCTAGTTGTGGTTTGTCCAAACTCATCAATGTATCTTATCATGTCTGTAT
ACCGTCGACCTCTAGCTAGAGCTTGGCGTAATCATGGTCATAGCTGTTTCCTGTGTGAAATTGTTATCCG
CTCACAATTCCACACAACATACGAGCCGGAAGCATAAAGTGTAAAGCCTGGGGTGCCTAATGAGTGAGCT
AACTCACATTAATTGCGTTGCGCTCACTGCCCGCTTTCCAGTCGGGAAACCTGTCGTGCCAGCTGCATTA
ATGAATCGGCCAACGCGCGGGGAGAGGCGGTTTGCGTATTGGGCGCTCTTCCGCTTCCTCGCTCACTGAC
TCGCTGCGCTCGGTCGTTCGGCTGCGGCGAGCGGTATCAGCTCACTCAAAGGCGGTAATACGGTTATCCA
CAGAATCAGGGGATAACGCAGGAAAGAACATGTGAGCAAAAGGCCAGCAAAAGGCCAGGAACCGTAAAAA
GGCCGCGTTGCTGGCGTTTTTCCATAGGCTCCGCCCCCCTGACGAGCATCACAAAAATCGACGCTCAAGT
CAGAGGTGGCGAAACCCGACAGGACTATAAAGATACCAGGCGTTTCCCCCTGGAAGCTCCCTCGTGCGCT
CTCCTGTTCCGACCCTGCCGCTTACCGGATACCTGTCCGCCTTTCTCCCTTCGGGAAGCGTGGCGCTTTC
TCATAGCTCACGCTGTAGGTATCTCAGTTCGGTGTAGGTCGTTCGCTCCAAGCTGGGCTGTGTGCACGAA
CCCCCCGTTCAGCCCGACCGCTGCGCCTTATCCGGTAACTATCGTCTTGAGTCCAACCCGGTAAGACACG
ACTTATCGCCACTGGCAGCAGCCACTGGTAACAGGATTAGCAGAGCGAGGTATGTAGGCGGTGCTACAGA
GTTCTTGAAGTGGTGGCCTAACTACGGCTACACTAGAAGAACAGTATTTGGTATCTGCGCTCTGCTGAAG
CCAGTTACCTTCGGAAAAAGAGTTGGTAGCTCTTGATCCGGCAAACAAACCACCGCTGGTAGCGGTGGTT
TTTTTGTTTGCAAGCAGCAGATTACGCGCAGAAAAAAAGGATCTCAAGAAGATCCTTTGATCTTTTCTAC
GGGGTCTGACGCTCAGTGGAACGAAAACTCACGTTAAGGGATTTTGGTCATGAGATTATCAAAAAGGATC
TTCACCTAGATCCTTTTAAATTAAAAATGAAGTTTTAAATCAATCTAAAGTATATATGAGTAAACTTGGT
CTGACAGTTACCAATGCTTAATCAGTGAGGCACCTATCTCAGCGATCTGTCTATTTCGTTCATCCATAGT
TGCCTGACTCCCCGTCGTGTAGATAACTACGATACGGGAGGGCTTACCATCTGGCCCCAGTGCTGCAATG
ATACCGCGAGACCCACGCTCACCGGCTCCAGATTTATCAGCAATAAACCAGCCAGCCGGAAGGGCCGAGC
GCAGAAGTGGTCCTGCAACTTTATCCGCCTCCATCCAGTCTATTAATTGTTGCCGGGAAGCTAGAGTAAG
TAGTTCGCCAGTTAATAGTTTGCGCAACGTTGTTGCCATTGCTACAGGCATCGTGGTGTCACGCTCGTCG
TTTGGTATGGCTTCATTCAGCTCCGGTTCCCAACGATCAAGGCGAGTTACATGATCCCCCATGTTGTGCA
AAAAAGCGGTTAGCTCCTTCGGTCCTCCGATCGTTGTCAGAAGTAAGTTGGCCGCAGTGTTATCACTCAT
GGTTATGGCAGCACTGCATAATTCTCTTACTGTCATGCCATCCGTAAGATGCTTTTCTGTGACTGGTGAG
TACTCAACCAAGTCATTCTGAGAATAGTGTATGCGGCGACCGAGTTGCTCTTGCCCGGCGTCAATACGGG
ATAATACCGCGCCACATAGCAGAACTTTAAAAGTGCTCATCATTGGAAAACGTTCTTCGGGGCGAAAACT
CTCAAGGATCTTACCGCTGTTGAGATCCAGTTCGATGTAACCCACTCGTGCACCCAACTGATCTTCAGCA
TCTTTTACTTTCACCAGCGTTTCTGGGTGAGCAAAAACAGGAAGGCAAAATGCCGCAAAAAAGGGAATAA
GGGCGACACGGAAATGTTGAATACTCATACTCTTCCTTTTTCAATATTATTGAAGCATTTATCAGGGTTA
TTGTCTCATGAGCGGATACATATTTGAATGTATTTAGAAAAATAAACAAATAGGGGTTCCGCGCACATTT
CCCCGAAAAGTGCCACCTGACGTCGACGGATCGGGAGATCTCCCGATCCCCTATGGTGCACTCTCAGTAC
AATCTGCTCTGATGCCGCATAGTTAAGCCAGTATCTGCTCCCTGCTTGTGTGTTGGAGGTCGCTGAGTAG
TGCGCGAGCAAAATTTAAGCTACAACAAGGCAAGGCTTGACCGACAATTGCATGAAGAATCTGCTTAGGG
TTAGGCGTTTTGCGCTGCTTCGCGATGTACGGGCCAGATATACGCGTT
Features (pLannotate 1.2.2; 22 found; start..end, strand, type, name):
      1..380     +  enhancer       CMV enhancer: human cytomegalovirus immediate early enhancer
    381..584     +  promoter       CMV promoter: human cytomegalovirus (CMV) immediate early promoter
    580..613     +  LTR            5' LTR (truncated) (fragment): truncated 5' long terminal repeat (LTR) from HIV-1
    629..647     +  promoter       T7 promoter: promoter for bacteriophage T7 RNA polymerase
    685..1305    +  CDS            DDIT4 (fragment): DDIT4_HUMAN - Also known as REDD1, RTP801. Experimental evidence at protein level: Swiss-Prot protein existence level 1. Regulates cell growth, proliferation and survival via inhibition of the activity of the mammalian target of rapamycin complex 1 (mTORC1). Inhibition of mTORC1 is mediated by a pathway that involves DDIT4/REDD1, AKT1, the TSC1-TSC2 complex and the GTPase RHEB. Plays an important role in responses to cellular energy levels and cellular stress, including responses to hypoxia and DNA damage. Regulates p53/TP53-mediated apoptosis in response to DNA damage via its effect on mTORC1
   1306..1333    +  CDS            3xHA (fragment): three tandem HA epitope tags
   1396..1414    -  promoter       SP6 promoter: promoter for bacteriophage SP6 RNA polymerase
   1440..1664    +  polyA_signal   bGH poly(A) signal: bovine growth hormone polyadenylation signal
   1668..1689    +  promoter       SV40 promoter (fragment): SV40 enhancer and early promoter
   1710..2138    +  rep_origin     f1 ori (sequence partly withheld): f1 bacteriophage origin of replication; arrow indicates direction of (+) strand synthesis
   2152..2481    +  promoter       SV40 promoter: SV40 enhancer and early promoter
   2548..3339    +  CDS            neo: KKA2_KLEPN - Also known as kan, nptII. Experimental evidence at protein level: Swiss-Prot protein existence level 1. Resistance to kanamycin, neomycin, paromomycin, ribostamycin, butirosin and gentamicin B. From Klebsiella pneumoniae.
   3363..3521    +  CDS            ble (fragment): BLE_KLEPN - Experimental evidence at protein level: Swiss-Prot protein existence level 1. Binding protein with a strong affinity to the bleomycin family of antibiotics. Binds to CL990; an antimitotic-antibiotic compound. From Klebsiella pneumoniae.
   3516..3637    +  polyA_signal   SV40 poly(A) signal: SV40 polyadenylation signal
   3710..3726    -  protein_bind   lac operator: The lac repressor binds to the lac operator to inhibit transcription in E. coli. This inhibition can be relieved by adding lactose or isopropyl-β-D-thiogalactopyranoside (IPTG). lac repressor encoded by lacI
   3734..3764    -  promoter       lac promoter: promoter for the E. coli lac operon
   3779..3800    -  protein_bind   CAP binding site: CAP binding activates transcription in the presence of cAMP. E. coli catabolite activator protein
   3813..3905    -  CDS            lacI (fragment): lac repressor; lacI; The lac repressor binds to the lac operator to inhibit transcription in E. coli. This inhibition can be relieved by adding lactose or isopropyl-β-D-thiogalactopyranoside (IPTG).
   4088..4676    -  rep_origin     ori: high-copy-number ColE1/pMB1/pBR322/pUC origin of replication
   4847..5707    -  CDS            AmpR: β-lactamase; bla; confers resistance to ampicillin, carbenicillin, and related antibiotics
   5708..5812    -  promoter       AmpR promoter: bla
   5871..5923    -  misc_feature   bom (fragment): basis of mobility region from pBR322
