[The description below was written by a language model from this plasmid's Addgene catalogue record and pLannotate feature annotations shown in this document.]
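Description:
pcDNA3-HA-REDD1 111-135 (#190) is a 6,077 nt mammalian expression plasmid built on the Invitrogen pcDNA3.1 backbone and carrying a deletion mutant of human REDD1 (DDIT4), a stress-responsive negative regulator of mTORC1 signalling. It is propagated in E. coli through a high-copy ColE1/pUC-type origin with ampicillin selection from the β-lactamase gene. An f1 origin is also present, which allows single-stranded DNA production. For selection in mammalian cells, an SV40 enhancer/early promoter drives a neomycin phosphotransferase (neo) gene terminated by an SV40 polyadenylation signal, permitting G418 selection of stable transfectants.

The payload is transcribed from the human CMV immediate early enhancer and promoter and terminated by the bovine growth hormone poly(A) signal. The REDD1 coding sequence is annotated as a DDIT4 fragment, in keeping with the recorded internal deletion of amino acids 111-135. It is followed directly by a short HA epitope sequence, annotated as a fragment of a 3xHA tag. This agrees with the catalogue entry placing HA at the C terminus of the insert, even though the plasmid name puts HA first. T7 and SP6 promoters flank the insert and can serve for in vitro transcription or as sequencing primer sites. The cloning sites used are not recorded. Short annotated fragments, such as the HIV-1 LTR, ble and lacI matches, are probably backbone remnants or annotation artefacts rather than functional elements.

The construct suits transient or stable expression of HA-tagged mutant REDD1 in mammalian cells, with detection or immunoprecipitation through the tag. According to the associated publication title, it belongs to a structure-function study of REDD1 as an mTORC1 regulator, in which such deletions would test the contribution of particular regions of the protein.
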