Addgene plasmid #99930: pcDNA3-HA-REDD1 111-135 (#190)
Purpose: mammalian expression
Depositing lab: James Brugarolas. Depositing organization: University of Texas Southwestern Medical Center. Publication: Structural analysis and functional implications of the negative mTORC1 regulator REDD1. Vega-Rubin-de-Celis S, Abdallah Z, Kinch L, Grishin NV, Brugarolas J, Zhang X. Biochemistry. 2010 Mar 23;49(11):2491-501. doi: 10.1021/bi902135e. PubMed 20166753.
Backbone
  Vector backbone: pcDNA3.1
  Backbone manufacturer: Invitrogen
  Vector type: Mammalian Expression
Growth in bacteria
  Bacterial resistance: Ampicillin, 100 μg/mL
  Growth temperature: 37°C
  Growth strain: DH5alpha
  Copy number: Unknown
Gene/Insert
  Gene/Insert name: REDD1
  Species: H. sapiens (human)
  Mutation: Internal deletion of AA 111-135
  Entrez Gene: DDIT4 (a.k.a. Dig2, REDD-1, REDD1)
  Tag / fusion protein: HA (C terminal on insert)
  Cloning method: Restriction Enzyme; 5′ cloning site Unknown (unknown if destroyed); 3′ cloning site Unknown (unknown if destroyed)
Terms and licenses: Academic/Nonprofit Terms; Industry Terms: Not Available to Industry
How to cite: pcDNA3-HA-REDD1 111-135 (#190) was a gift from James Brugarolas (Addgene plasmid # 99930 ; http://n2t.net/addgene:99930 ; RRID:Addgene_99930)
